Addgene plasmid #75011: ZIKV_NASBA_32B
Purpose: Portion of Zika Virus genome (KU312312: 7066-7399) containing sensor 32B trigger sequence and NASBA amplification sites
Depositing lab: James Collins & Alexander Green. Depositing organization: Massachusetts Institute of Technology. Publication: Rapid, Low-Cost Detection of Zika Virus Using Programmable Biomolecular Components. Pardee K, Green AA, Takahashi MK, Braff D, Lambert G, Lee JW, Ferrante T, Ma D, Donghia N, Fan M, Daringer NM, Bosch I, Dudley DM, O'Connor DH, Gehrke L, Collins JJ. Cell. 2016 May 6. pii: S0092-8674(16)30505-0. doi: 10.1016/j.cell.2016.04.059. PubMed 27160350.
Backbone
  Vector backbone: pET-15b
  Backbone manufacturer: EMD Millipore
  Vector type: Bacterial Expression
Growth in bacteria
  Bacterial resistance: Ampicillin, 100 μg/mL
  Growth temperature: 37°C
  Growth strain: DH5alpha
  Copy number: High Copy
Gene/Insert
  Gene/Insert name: ZIKV_NASBA_32B
  Species: Synthetic
  Promoter: T7
  Cloning method: Gibson Cloning
  Sequencing primers: 5′ pBRrevBam (GGTGATGTCGGCGATATAGG); 3′ pBEST-R (TCTCATGTTTGACAGCTTATC)
Terms and licenses: Academic/Nonprofit Terms; Industry Terms: Not Available to Industry
How to cite: ZIKV_NASBA_32B was a gift from James Collins & Alexander Green (Addgene plasmid # 75011 ; http://n2t.net/addgene:75011 ; RRID:Addgene_75011)
