[The description below was written by a language model from this plasmid's Addgene catalogue record and pLannotate feature annotations shown in this document.]
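Description:
ZIKV_NASBA_32B is a 5,862 bp bacterial plasmid built on the pET-15b backbone that carries a short segment of the Zika virus genome as a template for in vitro transcription, not for protein production. It replicates in E. coli through the ColE1/pMB1-type origin, flanked by the pBR322-derived rop gene and bom region, and is selected with ampicillin via the β-lactamase gene and its own promoter. The catalogue lists it as high copy, although the annotated rop gene is normally associated with reduced copy number. Other backbone remnants include the lacI repressor gene with its promoter and several non-functional fragments of the tetracycline resistance gene, together with the tet promoter, left over from pBR322.

The insert, introduced by Gibson cloning, is a synthetic copy of about 330 nucleotides of the Zika genome (positions 7066–7399 of the reference strain named in the record). It lies on the reverse strand directly between a T7 promoter and a T7 terminator. The automated annotation matches it to a fragment of the Zika polyprotein. The descriptive text attached to that hit concerns NS5, but this is generic polyprotein annotation and should not be read as identifying the specific viral protein region. The annotation shows no ribosome binding site or tag, which fits an RNA-only output.

According to the record, the fragment contains the trigger sequence recognised by sensor 32B as well as the primer-binding sites for NASBA isothermal RNA amplification. T7 transcription would therefore yield a defined, non-infectious Zika RNA. Such RNA can serve as a target or positive control when testing programmable RNA sensors and the amplification step in low-cost Zika diagnostic assays.
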