Features (pLannotate 1.2.2; 16 found; start..end, strand, type, name):
     10..38      +  promoter       tet promoter: E. coli promoter for tetracycline efflux protein gene
     86..190     +  CDS            TcR (fragment): tetracycline efflux protein; tet; confers resistance to tetracycline
    213..259     -  terminator     T7 terminator: transcription terminator for bacteriophage T7 RNA polymerase
    260..592     -  CDS            POLG_ZIKVF (fragment): Experimental evidence at protein level: Swiss-Prot protein existence level 1. [RNA-directed RNA polymerase NS5]: Replicates the viral (+) and (-) RNA genome, and performs the capping of genomes in the cytoplasm (PubMed:30951555). Methylates viral RNA cap at guanine N-7 and ribose 2'-O positions. Once sufficient NS5 is expressed, binds to the cap-proximal structure and inhibits further translation of the viral genome (By similarity). Besides its role in RNA genome replication, also prevents the establishment of a cellular antiviral state by blocking the interferon-alpha/beta (IFN-alpha/beta) si
    595..613     -  promoter       T7 promoter: promoter for bacteriophage T7 RNA polymerase
    655..934     +  CDS            TcR (fragment): tetracycline efflux protein; tet; confers resistance to tetracycline
    942..1019    +  promoter       lacI promoter: lacI
   1020..2102    +  CDS            lacI: lac repressor; lacI; The lac repressor binds to the lac operator to inhibit transcription in E. coli. This inhibition can be relieved by adding lactose or isopropyl-β-D-thiogalactopyranoside (IPTG).
   2115..2136    +  protein_bind   CAP binding site: CAP binding activates transcription in the presence of cAMP. E. coli catabolite activator protein
   2151..2775    +  CDS            TcR (fragment): tetracycline efflux protein; tet; confers resistance to tetracycline
   3017..3397    -  CDS            YPB1_ECOLX: Protein predicted: Swiss-Prot protein existence level 4. From Escherichia coli.
   3414..3605    +  CDS            rop: Rop protein, which maintains plasmids at low copy number; rop
   3707..3849    +  misc_feature   bom: basis of mobility region from pBR322
   4035..4623    -  rep_origin     ori: high-copy-number ColE1/pMB1/pBR322/pUC origin of replication
   4794..5654    -  CDS            AmpR: β-lactamase; bla; confers resistance to ampicillin, carbenicillin, and related antibiotics
   5655..5759    -  promoter       AmpR promoter: bla
>Addgene plasmid #75011 | ZIKV_NASBA_32B | depositor full sequence | sequence record 141859 | ZIKV_NASBA_32B sequence 5862 bps
TTCTCATGTTTGACAGCTTATCATCGATAAGCTTTAATGCGGTAGTTTATCACAGTTAAATTGCTAACGC
AGTCAGGCACCGTGTATGAAATCTAACAATGCGCTCATCGTCATCCTCGGCACCGTCACCCTGGATGCTG
TAGGCATAGGCTTGGTTATGCCGGTACTGCCGGGCCTCTTGCGGGATATCCGGATATAGTTCCTCCTTTC
AGCAAAAAACCCCTCAAGACCCGTTTAGAGGCCCCAAGGGGTTATGCTATATGGCGCTGGAGACGGCTAC
TGCTATGAGTAGCACCTGTCCCATCTTTTTCTCCACTTGGGGGTCAATTGTCATTGTGTCAATGTCAGTC
ACCACTATTCCATCCACAACAGGGTTCTTCATGATGCCAGCTGCCGTTCTCTTCTGGGCAGCACGCGCAG
CTGCTGCCTGCAGCCCTGGGATCAAGTACATGTAGTGCGCCACGAGCAAAATGATGGCCACTATTAGGGT
CAGGGGTGTTAATTGTGAGTAGCAACCTATCATTAGCAGCGGGACTCCAAAGTCCCATGCGTAGAATGGC
ATCCCTTTGCCCATACCAAACAACACTCCAGCTCCCTATAGTGAGTCGTATTAGCGCAACGAAAGCCAGA
TAGCCCGTACACGTTCGAGATCTCGATCCTCTACGCCGGACGCATCGTGGCCGGCATCACCGGCGCCACA
GGTGCGGTTGCTGGCGCCTATATCGCCGACATCACCGATGGGGAAGATCGGGCTCGCCACTTCGGGCTCA
TGAGCGCTTGTTTCGGCGTGGGTATGGTGGCAGGCCCCGTGGCCGGGGGACTGTTGGGCGCCATCTCCTT
GCATGCACCATTCCTTGCGGCGGCGGTGCTCAACGGCCTCAACCTACTACTGGGCTGCTTCCTAATGCAG
GAGTCGCATAAGGGAGAGCGTCGAGATCCCGGACACCATCGAATGGCGCAAAACCTTTCGCGGTATGGCA
TGATAGCGCCCGGAAGAGAGTCAATTCAGGGTGGTGAATGTGAAACCAGTAACGTTATACGATGTCGCAG
AGTATGCCGGTGTCTCTTATCAGACCGTTTCCCGCGTGGTGAACCAGGCCAGCCACGTTTCTGCGAAAAC
GCGGGAAAAAGTGGAAGCGGCGATGGCGGAGCTGAATTACATTCCCAACCGCGTGGCACAACAACTGGCG
GGCAAACAGTCGTTGCTGATTGGCGTTGCCACCTCCAGTCTGGCCCTGCACGCGCCGTCGCAAATTGTCG
CGGCGATTAAATCTCGCGCCGATCAACTGGGTGCCAGCGTGGTGGTGTCGATGGTAGAACGAAGCGGCGT
CGAAGCCTGTAAAGCGGCGGTGCACAATCTTCTCGCGCAACGCGTCAGTGGGCTGATCATTAACTATCCG
CTGGATGACCAGGATGCCATTGCTGTGGAAGCTGCCTGCACTAATGTTCCGGCGTTATTTCTTGATGTCT
CTGACCAGACACCCATCAACAGTATTATTTTCTCCCATGAAGACGGTACGCGACTGGGCGTGGAGCATCT
GGTCGCATTGGGTCACCAGCAAATCGCGCTGTTAGCGGGCCCATTAAGTTCTGTCTCGGCGCGTCTGCGT
CTGGCTGGCTGGCATAAATATCTCACTCGCAATCAAATTCAGCCGATAGCGGAACGGGAAGGCGACTGGA
GTGCCATGTCCGGTTTTCAACAAACCATGCAAATGCTGAATGAGGGCATCGTTCCCACTGCGATGCTGGT
TGCCAACGATCAGATGGCGCTGGGCGCAATGCGCGCCATTACCGAGTCCGGGCTGCGCGTTGGTGCGGAT
ATCTCGGTAGTGGGATACGACGATACCGAAGACAGCTCATGTTATATCCCGCCGTTAACCACCATCAAAC
AGGATTTTCGCCTGCTGGGGCAAACCAGCGTGGACCGCTTGCTGCAACTCTCTCAGGGCCAGGCGGTGAA
GGGCAATCAGCTGTTGCCCGTCTCACTGGTGAAAAGAAAAACCACCCTGGCGCCCAATACGCAAACCGCC
TCTCCCCGCGCGTTGGCCGATTCATTAATGCAGCTGGCACGACAGGTTTCCCGACTGGAAAGCGGGCAGT
GAGCGCAACGCAATTAATGTAAGTTAGCTCACTCATTAGGCACCGGGATCTCGACCGATGCCCTTGAGAG
CCTTCAACCCAGTCAGCTCCTTCCGGTGGGCGCGGGGCATGACTATCGTCGCCGCACTTATGACTGTCTT
CTTTATCATGCAACTCGTAGGACAGGTGCCGGCAGCGCTCTGGGTCATTTTCGGCGAGGACCGCTTTCGC
TGGAGCGCGACGATGATCGGCCTGTCGCTTGCGGTATTCGGAATCTTGCACGCCCTCGCTCAAGCCTTCG
TCACTGGTCCCGCCACCAAACGTTTCGGCGAGAAGCAGGCCATTATCGCCGGCATGGCGGCCGACGCGCT
GGGCTACGTCTTGCTGGCGTTCGCGACGCGAGGCTGGATGGCCTTCCCCATTATGATTCTTCTCGCTTCC
GGCGGCATCGGGATGCCCGCGTTGCAGGCCATGCTGTCCAGGCAGGTAGATGACGACCATCAGGGACAGC
TTCAAGGATCGCTCGCGGCTCTTACCAGCCTAACTTCGATCACTGGACCGCTGATCGTCACGGCGATTTA
TGCCGCCTCGGCGAGCACATGGAACGGGTTGGCATGGATTGTAGGCGCCGCCCTATACCTTGTCTGCCTC
CCCGCGTTGCGTCGCGGTGCATGGAGCCGGGCCACCTCGACCTGAATGGAAGCCGGCGGCACCTCGCTAA
CGGATTCACCACTCCAAGAATTGGAGCCAATCAATTCTTGCGGAGAACTGTGAATGCGCAAACCAACCCT
TGGCAGAACATATCCATCGCGTCCGCCATCTCCAGCAGCCGCACGCGGCGCATCTCGGGCAGCGTTGGGT
CCTGGCCACGGGTGCGCATGATCGTGCTCCTGTCGTTGAGGACCCGGCTAGGCTGGCGGGGTTGCCTTAC
TGGTTAGCAGAATGAATCACCGATACGCGAGCGAACGTGAAGCGACTGCTGCTGCAAAACGTCTGCGACC
TGAGCAACAACATGAATGGTCTTCGGTTTCCGTGTTTCGTAAAGTCTGGAAACGCGGAAGTCAGCGCCCT
GCACCATTATGTTCCGGATCTGCATCGCAGGATGCTGCTGGCTACCCTGTGGAACACCTACATCTGTATT
AACGAAGCGCTGGCATTGACCCTGAGTGATTTTTCTCTGGTCCCGCCGCATCCATACCGCCAGTTGTTTA
CCCTCACAACGTTCCAGTAACCGGGCATGTTCATCATCAGTAACCCGTATCGTGAGCATCCTCTCTCGTT
TCATCGGTATCATTACCCCCATGAACAGAAATCCCCCTTACACGGAGGCATCAGTGACCAAACAGGAAAA
AACCGCCCTTAACATGGCCCGCTTTATCAGAAGCCAGACATTAACGCTTCTGGAGAAACTCAACGAGCTG
GACGCGGATGAACAGGCAGACATCTGTGAATCGCTTCACGACCACGCTGATGAGCTTTACCGCAGCTGCC
TCGCGCGTTTCGGTGATGACGGTGAAAACCTCTGACACATGCAGCTCCCGGAGACGGTCACAGCTTGTCT
GTAAGCGGATGCCGGGAGCAGACAAGCCCGTCAGGGCGCGTCAGCGGGTGTTGGCGGGTGTCGGGGCGCA
GCCATGACCCAGTCACGTAGCGATAGCGGAGTGTATACTGGCTTAACTATGCGGCATCAGAGCAGATTGT
ACTGAGAGTGCACCATATATGCGGTGTGAAATACCGCACAGATGCGTAAGGAGAAAATACCGCATCAGGC
GCTCTTCCGCTTCCTCGCTCACTGACTCGCTGCGCTCGGTCGTTCGGCTGCGGCGAGCGGTATCAGCTCA
CTCAAAGGCGGTAATACGGTTATCCACAGAATCAGGGGATAACGCAGGAAAGAACATGTGAGCAAAAGGC
CAGCAAAAGGCCAGGAACCGTAAAAAGGCCGCGTTGCTGGCGTTTTTCCATAGGCTCCGCCCCCCTGACG
AGCATCACAAAAATCGACGCTCAAGTCAGAGGTGGCGAAACCCGACAGGACTATAAAGATACCAGGCGTT
TCCCCCTGGAAGCTCCCTCGTGCGCTCTCCTGTTCCGACCCTGCCGCTTACCGGATACCTGTCCGCCTTT
CTCCCTTCGGGAAGCGTGGCGCTTTCTCATAGCTCACGCTGTAGGTATCTCAGTTCGGTGTAGGTCGTTC
GCTCCAAGCTGGGCTGTGTGCACGAACCCCCCGTTCAGCCCGACCGCTGCGCCTTATCCGGTAACTATCG
TCTTGAGTCCAACCCGGTAAGACACGACTTATCGCCACTGGCAGCAGCCACTGGTAACAGGATTAGCAGA
GCGAGGTATGTAGGCGGTGCTACAGAGTTCTTGAAGTGGTGGCCTAACTACGGCTACACTAGAAGGACAG
TATTTGGTATCTGCGCTCTGCTGAAGCCAGTTACCTTCGGAAAAAGAGTTGGTAGCTCTTGATCCGGCAA
ACAAACCACCGCTGGTAGCGGTGGTTTTTTTGTTTGCAAGCAGCAGATTACGCGCAGAAAAAAAGGATCT
CAAGAAGATCCTTTGATCTTTTCTACGGGGTCTGACGCTCAGTGGAACGAAAACTCACGTTAAGGGATTT
TGGTCATGAGATTATCAAAAAGGATCTTCACCTAGATCCTTTTAAATTAAAAATGAAGTTTTAAATCAAT
CTAAAGTATATATGAGTAAACTTGGTCTGACAGTTACCAATGCTTAATCAGTGAGGCACCTATCTCAGCG
ATCTGTCTATTTCGTTCATCCATAGTTGCCTGACTCCCCGTCGTGTAGATAACTACGATACGGGAGGGCT
TACCATCTGGCCCCAGTGCTGCAATGATACCGCGAGACCCACGCTCACCGGCTCCAGATTTATCAGCAAT
AAACCAGCCAGCCGGAAGGGCCGAGCGCAGAAGTGGTCCTGCAACTTTATCCGCCTCCATCCAGTCTATT
AATTGTTGCCGGGAAGCTAGAGTAAGTAGTTCGCCAGTTAATAGTTTGCGCAACGTTGTTGCCATTGCTG
CAGGCATCGTGGTGTCACGCTCGTCGTTTGGTATGGCTTCATTCAGCTCCGGTTCCCAACGATCAAGGCG
AGTTACATGATCCCCCATGTTGTGCAAAAAAGCGGTTAGCTCCTTCGGTCCTCCGATCGTTGTCAGAAGT
AAGTTGGCCGCAGTGTTATCACTCATGGTTATGGCAGCACTGCATAATTCTCTTACTGTCATGCCATCCG
TAAGATGCTTTTCTGTGACTGGTGAGTACTCAACCAAGTCATTCTGAGAATAGTGTATGCGGCGACCGAG
TTGCTCTTGCCCGGCGTCAACACGGGATAATACCGCGCCACATAGCAGAACTTTAAAAGTGCTCATCATT
GGAAAACGTTCTTCGGGGCGAAAACTCTCAAGGATCTTACCGCTGTTGAGATCCAGTTCGATGTAACCCA
CTCGTGCACCCAACTGATCTTCAGCATCTTTTACTTTCACCAGCGTTTCTGGGTGAGCAAAAACAGGAAG
GCAAAATGCCGCAAAAAAGGGAATAAGGGCGACACGGAAATGTTGAATACTCATACTCTTCCTTTTTCAA
TATTATTGAAGCATTTATCAGGGTTATTGTCTCATGAGCGGATACATATTTGAATGTATTTAGAAAAATA
AACAAATAGGGGTTCCGCGCACATTTCCCCGAAAAGTGCCACCTGACGTCTAAGAAACCATTATTATCAT
GACATTAACCTATAAAAATAGGCGTATCACGAGGCCCTTTCGTCTTCAAGAA
