>Addgene plasmid #75011 | ZIKV_NASBA_32B | addgene partial sequence | sequence record 145645 | T7 5'-TAATACGACTCACTATAGGG-3'
GCCATTCTACGCATGGGACTTTGGAGTCCCGCTGCTAATGATAGGTTGCTACTCACAATTAACACCCCTG
ACCCTAATAGTGGCCATCATTTTGCTCGTGGCGCACTACATGTACTTGATCCCAGGGCTGCAGGCAGCAG
CTGCGCGTGCTGCCCAGAANAGAACGGCAGCTGGCATCATGAANAACCCTGTTGTGGATGGAATAGTGGT
GACTGACATTGACACAATGACAATTGACCCCCAAGTGGAGAAAAAGATGGGACAGGTGCTACTCATAGCA
GTAGCCGTCTCCAGCGCCATATAGCATAACCCCTTGGGGCCTCTAAACGGGTCTTGAGGGGTTTTTTGCT
GAAAGGAGGAACTATATCCGGATATCCCGCAAGAGGCCCGGCAGTACCGGCATAACCAAGCCTATGCCTA
CAGCATCCAGGGTGACGGTGCCNAGGATGACNATGAGCGCATTGTTAGATTTCATACACGGTGCCTGACT
GCGTTAGCAATTTAACTGTGATAAACTACCGCATTAAAGCTTATCGATGATAAGCTGTCAAACATGAGAA
TTCTTGAAGACGAAAGGGCCTCGTGATACGCCTATTTTTATAGGTTAATGTCATGATAATAATGGTTTCT
TAGACGTCAGGTGGCACTTTTCGGGGAAATGTGCGCGGAACCCCTATTTGTTTATTTTTCTAAATACATT
CAAATATGTATCCGCTCATGAGACAATAACCCTGATAAATGCTTCAATAATATTGAAAAAGGAAGAGTAT
GAGTATTCAACATTTCCGTGTCGCCC
