>Addgene plasmid #75011 | ZIKV_NASBA_32B | addgene partial sequence | sequence record 145646 | Amp-R 5'-ATAATACCGCGCCACATAGC-3'
AAACTCTCAAGGATCTTACCGCTGTTGAGATCCAGTTCGATGTAACCCACTCGTGCACCCAACTGATCTT
CAGCATCTTTTACTTTCACCAGCGTTTCTGGGTGAGCAAAAACAGGAAGGCAAAATGCCGCAAAAAAGGG
AATAAGGGCGACACGGAAATGTTGAATACTCATACTCTTCCTTTTTCAATATTATTGAAGCATTTATCAG
GGTTATTGTCTCATGAGCGGATACATATTTGAATGTATTTAGAAAAATAAACAAATAGGGGTTCCGCGCA
CATTTCCCCGAAAAGTGCCACCTGACGTCTAAGAAACCATTATTATCATGACATTAACCTATAAAAATAG
GCGTATCACGAGGCCCTTTCGTCTTCAAGAATTCTCATGTTTGACAGCTTATCATCGATAAGCTTTAATG
CGGTAGTTTATCACAGTTAAATTGCTAACGCAGTCAGGCACCGTGTATGAAATCTAACAATGCGCTCATC
GTCATCCTCGGCACCGTCACCCTGGATGCTGTAGGCATAGGCTTGGTTATGCCGGTACTGCCGGGCCTCT
TGCGGGATATCCGGATATAGTTCCTCCTTTCAGCAAAAAACCCCTCAAGACCCGTTTAGAGGCCCCAAGG
GGTTATGCTATATGGCGCTGGAGACGGCTACTGCTATGAGTAGCACCTGTCCCATCTTTTTCTCCACTTG
GGGGTCAATTGTCATTGTGTCAATGTCAGTCACCACTATTCCATCCACAACAGGGTTCTTCATGATGCCA
GCTGCCGTTCTCTTCTGGGCAGCACGCGCAGCTGCTGCCTGCAGCCCTGGGATCAAGTACATGTAGTGCG
CCACGAGCAAAATGATGGCCACTATTAGGGTCAGGGGTGTTAATTGTGAGTAGCA
